Addgene plasmid #239554: pFUW H2B-mCherry-P2A-PuroR
Purpose: Expression and nuclear localization of mCherry
Depositing lab: Tim Ahfeldt & Joel Blanchard. Depositing organization: Icahn School of Medicine at Mount Sinai. Publication: Genetically encoded and modular subcellular organelle probes reveal dysfunction in lysosomes and mitochondria driven by PRKN knockout. Goldman, C., Kareva, T., Sarrafha, L., Schuldt, B.R., Sahasrabudhe, A., Ahfeldt, T., and Blanchard, J.W. iScience 28 (2025) 10.1016/j.isci.2025.112816.
Backbone
  Vector backbone: pFUW
  Backbone size w/o insert (bp): 9221
  Vector type: Lentiviral
  Selectable markers: Puromycin
Growth in bacteria
  Bacterial resistance: Ampicillin, 100 μg/mL
  Growth temperature: 37°C
  Growth strain: NEB Stable
  Copy number: High Copy
Gene/Insert
  Gene/Insert name: mCherry
  Species: Discosoma
  Insert size (bp): 1785
  Promoter: UbC
  Cloning method: Gibson Cloning
  Sequencing primers: 5′ hUBCpro-F; 3′ WPRE-R
Terms and licenses: Academic/Nonprofit Terms; Industry Terms: Not Available to Industry
How to cite: pFUW H2B-mCherry-P2A-PuroR was a gift from Tim Ahfeldt & Joel Blanchard (Addgene plasmid # 239554 ; http://n2t.net/addgene:239554 ; RRID:Addgene_239554)
