[The description below was written by a language model from this plasmid's Addgene catalogue record and pLannotate feature annotations shown in this document.]
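Description:
pFUW H2B-mCherry-P2A-PuroR is a lentiviral transfer plasmid built on the pFUW backbone for stable expression of a nuclear-localized red fluorescent marker in mammalian cells. In bacteria it is maintained through a high-copy ColE1/pUC-type origin and selected with ampicillin via the β-lactamase gene. The viral portion has the layout of a third-generation vector. A CMV enhancer/promoter replaces the upstream part of the 5' LTR to drive Tat-independent transcription of the genomic RNA. It is followed by the HIV-1 Ψ packaging signal with a partial gag sequence, the Rev response element for nuclear export of the unspliced genome, and the cPPT/CTS, which aids nuclear import of the reverse-transcribed genome. A second truncated LTR, followed by a bGH polyadenylation signal, closes the viral unit. Packaging functions are not encoded and must be supplied in trans.

The payload is a single open reading frame driven by the human ubiquitin C (UbC) promoter, a constitutive promoter of moderate strength. Human histone H2B is fused to mCherry, so the fluorophore is incorporated into chromatin and labels nuclei. According to the construct name, a P2A self-cleaving peptide then separates this fusion from puromycin N-acetyltransferase. The P2A itself is not annotated in the feature table, but a short gap between the mCherry and PuroR coding sequences is consistent with it. This arrangement lets transduced cells be selected with puromycin while co-expressing the marker from one transcript. A WPRE downstream of the cassette enhances transcript stability and expression.

The sequenced record is 9,008 nt, which is smaller than the sum of the listed backbone and insert sizes. The stated purpose is expression and nuclear localization of mCherry, and the associated publication describes modular, genetically encoded subcellular organelle probes.
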