Features (pLannotate 1.2.2; 21 found; start..end, strand, type, name):
     31..83      -  misc_feature   bom (fragment): basis of mobility region from pBR322
    238..617     +  enhancer       CMV enhancer: human cytomegalovirus immediate early enhancer
    618..817     +  promoter       CMV promoter: human cytomegalovirus (CMV) immediate early promoter
    835..1015    +  LTR            5' LTR (truncated): truncated 5' long terminal repeat (LTR) from HIV-1
   1062..1187    +  misc_feature   HIV-1 Ψ: packaging signal of human immunodeficiency virus type 1
   1171..1534    +  CDS            HIV-1 gag (fragment): gag protein from human immunodeficiency virus 1; gag
   1680..1913    +  misc_feature   RRE: The Rev response element (RRE) of HIV-1 allows for Rev-dependent mRNA export from the nucleus to the cytoplasm.
   2290..2390    +  CDS            Rev (fragment): human immunodeficiency virus 1 (HIV-1) Rev protein; rev; enhances nuclear export of unspliced and incompletely spliced viral mRNAs
   2440..2557    +  misc_feature   cPPT/CTS: central polypurine tract and central termination sequence of HIV-1
   2622..3833    +  promoter       UbC promoter: human ubiquitin C promoter
   3864..4241    +  CDS            H2B: human histone H2B; HIST1H2BJ
   4260..4967    +  CDS            mCherry: mCherry is a basic (constitutively fluorescent) red fluorescent protein published in 2004, derived from Discosoma sp.. It is reported to be a very rapidly-maturing monomer with low acid sensitivity.
   5049..5648    +  CDS            PuroR: puromycin N-acetyltransferase; pac from Streptomyces alboniger; confers resistance to puromycin
   5650..5674    +  misc_feature   MCS (fragment): pBluescript multiple cloning site
   5674..6262    +  misc_feature   WPRE: woodchuck hepatitis virus posttranscriptional regulatory element
   6199..6780    +  CDS            nef (fragment): NEF_HV1H2 - Experimental evidence at protein level: Swiss-Prot protein existence level 1. Extracellular Nef protein targets CD4(+) T-lymphocytes for apoptosis by interacting with CXCR4 surface receptors. From Human immunodeficiency virus type 1 group M subtype B (isolate HXB2) (HIV-1).
   6787..6967    +  LTR            5' LTR (truncated): truncated 5' long terminal repeat (LTR) from HIV-1
   6999..7110    +  polyA_signal   bGH poly(A) signal: bovine growth hormone polyadenylation signal
   7256..7844    -  rep_origin     ori: high-copy-number ColE1/pMB1/pBR322/pUC origin of replication
   8015..8875    -  CDS            AmpR: β-lactamase; bla; confers resistance to ampicillin, carbenicillin, and related antibiotics
   8876..8980    -  promoter       AmpR promoter: bla
>Addgene plasmid #239554 | pFUW H2B-mCherry-P2A-PuroR | addgene full sequence | sequence record 477006 | Addgene NGS Result
GTCGACGGATCGGGAGATCTCCCGATCCCCTATGGTGCACTCTCAGTACAATCTGCTCTGATGCCGCATA
GTTAAGCCAGTATCTGCTCCCTGCTTGTGTGTTGGAGGTCGCTGAGTAGTGCGCGAGCAAAATTTAAGCT
ACAACAAGGCAAGGCTTGACCGACAATTGCATGAAGAATCTGCTTAGGGTTAGGCGTTTTGCGCTGCTTC
GCGATGTACGGGCCAGATATACGCGTTGACATTGATTATTGACTAGTTATTAATAGTAATCAATTACGGG
GTCATTAGTTCATAGCCCATATATGGAGTTCCGCGTTACATAACTTACGGTAAATGGCCCGCCTGGCTGA
CCGCCCAACGACCCCCGCCCATTGACGTCAATAATGACGTATGTTCCCATAGTAACGCCAATAGGGACTT
TCCATTGACGTCAATGGGTGGAGTATTTACGGTAAACTGCCCACTTGGCAGTACATCAAGTGTATCATAT
GCCAAGTACGCCCCCTATTGACGTCAATGACGGTAAATGGCCCGCCTGGCATTATGCCCAGTACATGACC
TTATGGGACTTTCCTACTTGGCAGTACATCTACGTATTAGTCATCGCTATTACCATGGTGATGCGGTTTT
GGCAGTACATCAATGGGCGTGGATAGCGGTTTGACTCACGGGGATTTCCAAGTCTCCACCCCATTGACGT
CAATGGGAGTTTGTTTTGGCACCAAAATCAACGGGACTTTCCAAAATGTCGTAACAACTCCGCCCCATTG
ACGCAAATGGGCGGTAGGCGTGTACGGTGGGAGGTCTATATAAGCAGCGCGTTTTGCCTGTACTGGGTCT
CTCTGGTTAGACCAGATCTGAGCCTGGGAGCTCTCTGGCTAACTAGGGAACCCACTGCTTAAGCCTCAAT
AAAGCTTGCCTTGAGTGCTTCAAGTAGTGTGTGCCCGTCTGTTGTGTGACTCTGGTAACTAGAGATCCCT
CAGACCCTTTTAGTCAGTGTGGAAAATCTCTAGCAGTGGCGCCCGAACAGGGACTTGAAAGCGAAAGGGA
AACCAGAGGAGCTCTCTCGACGCAGGACTCGGCTTGCTGAAGCGCGCACGGCAAGAGGCGAGGGGCGGCG
ACTGGTGAGTACGCCAAAAATTTTGACTAGCGGAGGCTAGAAGGAGAGAGATGGGTGCGAGAGCGTCAGT
ATTAAGCGGGGGAGAATTAGATCGCGATGGGAAAAAATTCGGTTAAGGCCAGGGGGAAAGAAAAAATATA
AATTAAAACATATAGTATGGGCAAGCAGGGAGCTAGAACGATTCGCAGTTAATCCTGGCCTGTTAGAAAC
ATCAGAAGGCTGTAGACAAATACTGGGACAGCTACAACCATCCCTTCAGACAGGATCAGAAGAACTTAGA
TCATTATATAATACAGTAGCAACCCTCTATTGTGTGCATCAAAGGATAGAGATAAAAGACACCAAGGAAG
CTTTAGACAAGATAGAGGAAGAGCAAAACAAAAGTAAGACCACCGCACAGCAAGCGGCCGCTGATCTTCA
GACCTGGAGGAGGAGATATGAGGGACAATTGGAGAAGTGAATTATATAAATATAAAGTAGTAAAAATTGA
ACCATTAGGAGTAGCACCCACCAAGGCAAAGAGAAGAGTGGTGCAGAGAGAAAAAAGAGCAGTGGGAATA
GGAGCTTTGTTCCTTGGGTTCTTGGGAGCAGCAGGAAGCACTATGGGCGCAGCGTCAATGACGCTGACGG
TACAGGCCAGACAATTATTGTCTGGTATAGTGCAGCAGCAGAACAATTTGCTGAGGGCTATTGAGGCGCA
ACAGCATCTGTTGCAACTCACAGTCTGGGGCATCAAGCAGCTCCAGGCAAGAATCCTGGCTGTGGAAAGA
TACCTAAAGGATCAACAGCTCCTGGGGATTTGGGGTTGCTCTGGAAAACTCATTTGCACCACTGCTGTGC
CTTGGAATGCTAGTTGGAGTAATAAATCTCTGGAACAGATTTGGAATCACACGACCTGGATGGAGTGGGA
CAGAGAAATTAACAATTACACAAGCTTAATACACTCCTTAATTGAAGAATCGCAAAACCAGCAAGAAAAG
AATGAACAAGAATTATTGGAATTAGATAAATGGGCAAGTTTGTGGAATTGGTTTAACATAACAAATTGGC
TGTGGTATATAAAATTATTCATAATGATAGTAGGAGGCTTGGTAGGTTTAAGAATAGTTTTTGCTGTACT
TTCTATAGTGAATAGAGTTAGGCAGGGATATTCACCATTATCGTTTCAGACCCACCTCCCAACCCCGAGG
GGACCCGACAGGCCCGAAGGAATAGAAGAAGAAGGTGGAGAGAGAGACAGAGACAGATCCATTCGATTAG
TGAACGGATCGGCACTGCGTGCGCCAATTCTGCAGACAAATGGCAGTATTCATCCACAATTTTAAAAGAA
AAGGGGGGATTGGGGGGTACAGTGCAGGGGAAAGAATAGTAGACATAATAGCAACAGACATACAAACTAA
AGAATTACAAAAACAAATTACAAAAATTCAAAATTTTCGGGTTTATTACAGGGACAGCAGAGATCCAGTT
TGGTTAATTAACCCGTGTCGGCTCCAGATCTGGCCTCCGCGCCGGGTTTTGGCGCCTCCCGCGGGCGCCC
CCCTCCTCACGGCGAGCGCTGCCACGTCAGACGAAGGGCGCAGCGAGCGTCCTGATCCTTCCGCCCGGAC
GCTCAGGACAGCGGCCCGCTGCTCATAAGACTCGGCCTTAGAACCCCAGTATCAGCAGAAGGACATTTTA
GGACGGGACTTGGGTGACTCTAGGGCACTGGTTTTCTTTCCAGAGAGCGGAACAGGCGAGGAAAAGTAGT
CCCTTCTCGGCGATTCTGCGGAGGGATCTCCGTGGGGCGGTGAACGCCGATGATTATATAAGGACGCGCC
GGGTGTGGCACAGCTAGTTCCGTCGCAGCCGGGATTTGGGTCGCGGTTCTTGTTTGTGGATCGCTGTGAT
CGTCACTTGGTGAGTAGCGGGCTGCTGGGCTGGCCGGGGCTTTCGTGGCCGCCGGGCCGCTCGGTGGGAC
GGAAGCGTGTGGAGAGACCGCCAAGGGCTGTAGTCTGGGTCCGCGAGCAAGGTTGCCCTGAACTGGGGGT
TGGGGGGAGCGCAGCAAAATGGCGGCTGTTCCCGAGTCTTGAATGGAAGACGCTTGTGAGGCGGGCTGTG
AGGTCGTTGAAACAAGGTGGGGGGCATGGTGGGCGGCAAGAACCCAAGGTCTTGAGGCCTTCGCTAATGC
GGGAAAGCTCTTATTCGGGTGAGATGGGCTGGGGCACCATCTGGGGACCCTGACGTGAAGTTTGTCACTG
ACTGGAGAACTCGGTTTGTCGTCTGTTGCGGGGGCGGCAGTTATGGCGGTGCCGTTGGGCAGTGCACCCG
TACCTTTGGGAGCGCGCGCCCTCGTCGTGTCGTGACGTCACCCGTTCTGTTGGCTTATAATGCAGGGTGG
GGCCACCTGCCGGTAGGTGTGCGGTAGGCTTTTCTCCGTCGCAGGACGCAGGGTTCGGGCCTAGGGTAGG
CTCTCCTGAATCGACAGGCGCCGGACCTCTGGTGAGGGGAGGGATAAGTGAGGCGTCAGTTTCTTTGGTC
GGTTTTATGTACCTATCTTCTTAAGTAGCTGAAGCTCCGGTTTTGAACTATGCGCTCGGGGTTGGCGAGT
GTGTTTTGTGAAGTTTTTTAGGCACCTTTTGAAATGTAATCATTTGGGTCAATATGTAATTTTCAGTGTT
AGACTAGTAAATTGTCCGCTAAATTCTGGCCGTTTTTGGCTTTTTTGTTAGACGAAGCTTGGGCCCGGGA
ATTAATTATTAAGATGCCAGAGCCAGCGAAGTCTGCTCCCGCCCCGAAAAAGGGCTCCAAGAAGGCGGTG
ACTAAGGCGCAGAAGAAAGGCGGCAAGAAGCGCAAGCGCAGCCGCAAGGAGAGCTATTCCATCTATGTGT
ACAAGGTTCTGAAGCAGGTCCACCCTGACACCGGCATTTCGTCCAAGGCCATGGGCATCATGAATTCGTT
TGTGAACGACATTTTCGAGCGCATCGCAGGTGAGGCTTCCCGCCTGGCGCATTACAACAAGCGCTCGACC
ATCACCTCCAGGGAGATCCAGACGGCCGTGCGCCTGCTGCTGCCTGGGGAGTTGGCCAAGCACGCCGTGT
CCGAGGGTACTAAGGCCATCACCAAGTACACCAGCGCTAAGGATCCACCGGTAGCCACCATGGTGAGCAA
GGGCGAGGAGGATAACATGGCCATCATCAAGGAGTTCATGCGCTTCAAGGTGCACATGGAGGGCTCCGTG
AACGGCCACGAGTTCGAGATCGAGGGCGAGGGCGAGGGCCGCCCCTACGAGGGCACCCAGACCGCCAAGC
TGAAGGTGACCAAGGGTGGCCCCCTGCCCTTCGCCTGGGACATCCTGTCCCCTCAGTTCATGTACGGCTC
CAAGGCCTACGTGAAGCACCCCGCCGACATCCCCGACTACTTGAAGCTGTCCTTCCCCGAGGGCTTCAAG
TGGGAGCGCGTGATGAACTTCGAGGACGGCGGCGTGGTGACCGTGACCCAGGACTCCTCCCTGCAGGACG
GCGAGTTCATCTACAAGGTGAAGCTGCGCGGCACCAACTTCCCCTCCGACGGCCCCGTAATGCAGAAGAA
GACCATGGGCTGGGAGGCCTCCTCCGAGCGGATGTACCCCGAGGACGGCGCCCTGAAGGGCGAGATCAAG
CAGAGGCTGAAGCTGAAGGACGGCGGCCACTACGACGCTGAGGTCAAGACCACCTACAAGGCCAAGAAGC
CCGTGCAGCTGCCCGGCGCCTACAACGTCAACATCAAGTTGGACATCACCTCCCACAACGAGGACTACAC
CATCGTGGAACAGTACGAACGCGCCGAGGGCCGCCACTCCACCGGCGGCATGGACGAGCTGTACAAGGAT
CTGCAGTCTAGAGGATCTGGTGCCACGAATTTCTCACTACTCAAGCAGGCCGGTGATGTCGAGGAAAACC
CTGGTCCTATGACCGAGTACAAGCCCACGGTGCGCCTCGCCACCCGCGACGACGTCCCCAGGGCCGTACG
CACCCTCGCCGCCGCGTTCGCCGACTACCCCGCCACGCGCCACACCGTCGATCCGGACCGCCACATCGAG
CGGGTCACCGAGCTGCAAGAACTCTTCCTCACGCGCGTCGGGCTCGACATCGGCAAGGTGTGGGTCGCGG
ACGACGGCGCCGCGGTGGCGGTCTGGACCACGCCGGAGAGCGTCGAAGCGGGGGCGGTGTTCGCCGAGAT
CGGCCCGCGCATGGCCGAGTTGAGCGGTTCCCGGCTGGCCGCGCAGCAACAGATGGAAGGCCTCCTGGCG
CCGCACCGGCCCAAGGAGCCCGCGTGGTTCCTGGCCACCGTCGGCGTCTCGCCCGACCACCAGGGCAAGG
GTCTGGGCAGCGCCGTCGTGCTCCCCGGAGTGGAGGCGGCCGAGCGCGCCGGGGTGCCCGCCTTCCTGGA
GACCTCCGCGCCCCGCAACCTCCCCTTCTACGAGCGGCTCGGCTTCACCGTCACCGCCGACGTCGAGGTG
CCCGAAGGACCGCGCACCTGGTGCATGACCCGCAAGCCCGGTGCCTGACGAATTCGATATCAAGCTTATC
GATAATCAACCTCTGGATTACAAAATTTGTGAAAGATTGACTGGTATTCTTAACTATGTTGCTCCTTTTA
CGCTATGTGGATACGCTGCTTTAATGCCTTTGTATCATGCTATTGCTTCCCGTATGGCTTTCATTTTCTC
CTCCTTGTATAAATCCTGGTTGCTGTCTCTTTATGAGGAGTTGTGGCCCGTTGTCAGGCAACGTGGCGTG
GTGTGCACTGTGTTTGCTGACGCAACCCCCACTGGTTGGGGCATTGCCACCACCTGTCAGCTCCTTTCCG
GGACTTTCGCTTTCCCCCTCCCTATTGCCACGGCGGAACTCATCGCCGCCTGCCTTGCCCGCTGCTGGAC
AGGGGCTCGGCTGTTGGGCACTGACAATTCCGTGGTGTTGTCGGGGAAATCATCGTCCTTTCCTTGGCTG
CTCGCCTGTGTTGCCACCTGGATTCTGCGCGGGACGTCCTTCTGCTACGTCCCTTCGGCCCTCAATCCAG
CGGACCTTCCTTCCCGCGGCCTGCTGCCGGCTCTGCGGCCTCTTCCGCGTCTTCGCCTTCGCCCTCAGAC
GAGTCGGATCTCCCTTTGGGCCGCCTCCCCGCATCGATACCGTCGACCTCGAGACCTAGAAAAACATGGA
GCAATCACAAGTAGCAATACAGCAGCTACCAATGCTGATTGTGCCTGGCTAGAAGCACAAGAGGAGGAGG
AGGTGGGTTTTCCAGTCACACCTCAGGTACCTTTAAGACCAATGACTTACAAGGCAGCTGTAGATCTTAG
CCACTTTTTAAAAGAAAAGGGGGGACTGGAAGGGCTAATTCACTCCCAACGAAGACAAGATATCCTTGAT
CTGTGGATCTACCACACACAAGGCTACTTCCCTGATTGGCAGAACTACACACCAGGGCCAGGGATCAGAT
ATCCACTGACCTTTGGATGGTGCTACAAGCTAGTACCAGTTGAGCAAGAGAAGGTAGAAGAAGCCAATGA
AGGAGAGAACACCCGCTTGTTACACCCTGTGAGCCTGCATGGGATGGATGACCCGGAGAGAGAAGTATTA
GAGTGGAGGTTTGACAGCCGCCTAGCATTTCATCACATGGCCCGAGAGCTGCATCCGGACTGTACTGGGT
CTCTCTGGTTAGACCAGATCTGAGCCTGGGAGCTCTCTGGCTAACTAGGGAACCCACTGCTTAAGCCTCA
ATAAAGCTTGCCTTGAGTGCTTCAAGTAGTGTGTGCCCGTCTGTTGTGTGACTCTGGTAACTAGAGATCC
CTCAGACCCTTTTAGTCAGTGTGGAAAATCTCTAGCAGGGCCCGTTTAAACCCGCTGATCAGCCTCGACT
GTGCCTTCTAGTTGCCAGCCATCTGTTGTTTGCCCCTCCCCCGTGCCTTCCTTGACCCTGGAAGGTGCCA
CTCCCACTGTCCTTTCCTAATAAAATGAGGAAATTGCATCGCATTGTCTGAGTAGGTGTCATTCTATTCT
GGGGGGTGGGGTGGGGCAGGACAGCAAGGGGGAGGATTGGGAAGACAATAGCAGGCATGTGAGCAAAAGG
CCAGCAAAAGGCCAGGAACCGTAAAAAGGCCGCGTTGCTGGCGTTTTTCCATAGGCTCCGCCCCCCTGAC
GAGCATCACAAAAATCGACGCTCAAGTCAGAGGTGGCGAAACCCGACAGGACTATAAAGATACCAGGCGT
TTCCCCCTGGAAGCTCCCTCGTGCGCTCTCCTGTTCCGACCCTGCCGCTTACCGGATACCTGTCCGCCTT
TCTCCCTTCGGGAAGCGTGGCGCTTTCTCATAGCTCACGCTGTAGGTATCTCAGTTCGGTGTAGGTCGTT
CGCTCCAAGCTGGGCTGTGTGCACGAACCCCCCGTTCAGCCCGACCGCTGCGCCTTATCCGGTAACTATC
GTCTTGAGTCCAACCCGGTAAGACACGACTTATCGCCACTGGCAGCAGCCACTGGTAACAGGATTAGCAG
AGCGAGGTATGTAGGCGGTGCTACAGAGTTCTTGAAGTGGTGGCCTAACTACGGCTACACTAGAAGAACA
GTATTTGGTATCTGCGCTCTGCTGAAGCCAGTTACCTTCGGAAAAAGAGTTGGTAGCTCTTGATCCGGCA
AACAAACCACCGCTGGTAGCGGTGGTTTTTTTGTTTGCAAGCAGCAGATTACGCGCAGAAAAAAAGGATC
TCAAGAAGATCCTTTGATCTTTTCTACGGGGTCTGACGCTCAGTGGAACGAAAACTCACGTTAAGGGATT
TTGGTCATGAGATTATCAAAAAGGATCTTCACCTAGATCCTTTTAAATTAAAAATGAAGTTTTAAATCAA
TCTAAAGTATATATGAGTAAACTTGGTCTGACAGTTACCAATGCTTAATCAGTGAGGCACCTATCTCAGC
GATCTGTCTATTTCGTTCATCCATAGTTGCCTGACTCCCCGTCGTGTAGATAACTACGATACGGGAGGGC
TTACCATCTGGCCCCAGTGCTGCAATGATACCGCGAGACCCACGCTCACCGGCTCCAGATTTATCAGCAA
TAAACCAGCCAGCCGGAAGGGCCGAGCGCAGAAGTGGTCCTGCAACTTTATCCGCCTCCATCCAGTCTAT
TAATTGTTGCCGGGAAGCTAGAGTAAGTAGTTCGCCAGTTAATAGTTTGCGCAACGTTGTTGCCATTGCT
ACAGGCATCGTGGTGTCACGCTCGTCGTTTGGTATGGCTTCATTCAGCTCCGGTTCCCAACGATCAAGGC
GAGTTACATGATCCCCCATGTTGTGCAAAAAAGCGGTTAGCTCCTTCGGTCCTCCGATCGTTGTCAGAAG
TAAGTTGGCCGCAGTGTTATCACTCATGGTTATGGCAGCACTGCATAATTCTCTTACTGTCATGCCATCC
GTAAGATGCTTTTCTGTGACTGGTGAGTACTCAACCAAGTCATTCTGAGAATAGTGTATGCGGCGACCGA
GTTGCTCTTGCCCGGCGTCAATACGGGATAATACCGCGCCACATAGCAGAACTTTAAAAGTGCTCATCAT
TGGAAAACGTTCTTCGGGGCGAAAACTCTCAAGGATCTTACCGCTGTTGAGATCCAGTTCGATGTAACCC
ACTCGTGCACCCAACTGATCTTCAGCATCTTTTACTTTCACCAGCGTTTCTGGGTGAGCAAAAACAGGAA
GGCAAAATGCCGCAAAAAAGGGAATAAGGGCGACACGGAAATGTTGAATACTCATACTCTTCCTTTTTCA
ATATTATTGAAGCATTTATCAGGGTTATTGTCTCATGAGCGGATACATATTTGAATGTATTTAGAAAAAT
AAACAAATAGGGGTTCCGCGCACATTTCCCCGAAAAGTGCCACCTGAC
