>Addgene plasmid #239554 | pFUW H2B-mCherry-P2A-PuroR | depositor partial sequence | sequence record 471317 | H2B and mCherry (1-144)
ATGCCAGAGCCAGCGAAGTCTGCTCCCGCCCCGAAAAAGGGCTCCAAGAAGGCGGTGACTAAGGCGCAGA
AGAAAGGCGGCAAGAAGCGCAAGCGCAGCCGCAAGGAGAGCTATTCCATCTATGTGTACAAGGTTCTGAA
GCAGGTCCACCCTGACACCGGCATTTCGTCCAAGGCCATGGGCATCATGAATTCGTTTGTGAACGACATT
TTCGAGCGCATCGCAGGTGAGGCTTCCCGCCTGGCGCATTACAACAAGCGCTCGACCATCACCTCCAGGG
AGATCCAGACGGCCGTGCGCCTGCTGCTGCCTGGGGAGTTGGCCAAGCACGCCGTGTCCGAGGGTACTAA
GGCCATCACCAAGTACACCAGCGCTAAGGATCCACCGGTAGCCACCATGGTGAGCAAGGGCGAGGAGGAT
AACATGGCCATCATCAAGGAGTTCATGCGCTTCAAGGTGCACATGGAGGGCTCCGTGAACGGCCACGAGT
TCGAGATCGAGGGCGAGGGCGAGGGCCGCCCCTACGAGGGCACCCAGACCGCCAAGCTGAAGGTGACCAA
GGGTGGCCCCCTGCCCTTCGCCTGGGACATCCTGTCCCCTCAGTTCATGTACGGCTCCAAGGCCTACGTG
AAGCACCCCGCCGACATCCCCGACTACTTGAAGCTGTCCTTCCCCGAGGGCTTCAAGTGGGAGCGCGTGA
TGAACTTCGAGGACGGCGGCGTGGTGACCGTGACCCAGGACTCCTCCCTGCAGGACGGCGAGTTCATCTA
CAAGGTGAAGCTGCGCGGCACCAACTTCCCCTCCGACGGCCCCGTAATGCAGAAGAAG
