>Addgene plasmid #239554 | pFUW H2B-mCherry-P2A-PuroR | depositor partial sequence | sequence record 471318 | mCherry (136-236), P2A, and Puro resistance gene
TCCGACGGCCCCGTAATGCAGAAGAAGACCATGGGCTGGGAGGCCTCCTCCGAGCGGATGTACCCCGAGG
ACGGCGCCCTGAAGGGCGAGATCAAGCAGAGGCTGAAGCTGAAGGACGGCGGCCACTACGACGCTGAGGT
CAAGACCACCTACAAGGCCAAGAAGCCCGTGCAGCTGCCCGGCGCCTACAACGTCAACATCAAGTTGGAC
ATCACCTCCCACAACGAGGACTACACCATCGTGGAACAGTACGAACGCGCCGAGGGCCGCCACTCCACCG
GCGGCATGGACGAGCTGTACAAGGATCTGCAGTCTAGAGGATCTGGTGCCACGAATTTCTCACTACTCAA
GCAGGCCGGTGATGTCGAGGAAAACCCTGGTCCTATGACCGAGTACAAGCCCACGGTGCGCCTCGCCACC
CGCGACGACGTCCCCAGGGCCGTACGCACCCTCGCCGCCGCGTTCGCCGACTACCCCGCCACGCGCCACA
CCGTCGATCCGGACCGCCACATCGAGCGGGTCACCGAGCTGCAAGAACTCTTCCTCACGCGCGTCGGGCT
CGACATCGGCAAGGTGTGGGTCGCGGACGACGGCGCCGCGGTGGCGGTCTGGACCACGCCGGAGAGCGTC
GAAGCGGGGGCGGTGTTCGCCGAGATCGGCCCGCGCATGGCCGAGTTGAGCGGTTCCCGGCTGGCCGCGC
AGCAACAGATGGAAGGCCTCCTGGCGCCGCACCGGCCCAAGGAGCCCGCGTGGTTCCTGGCCACCGTCGG
CGTCTCGCCCGACCACCAGGGCAAGGGTCTGGGCAGCGCCGTCGTGCTCCCCGGAGTGGAGGCGGCCGAG
CGCGCCGGGGTGCCCGCCTTCCTGGAGACCTCCGCGCCCCGCAACCTCCCCTTCTACGAGCGGCTCGGCT
TCACCGTCACCGCCGACGTCGAGGTGCCCGAAGGACCGCGCACCTGGTGCATGACCCGCAAGCCCGGTGC
CTGA
